>Addgene plasmid #170137 | All-in-one split ADAR2(E488Q) | addgene full sequence | sequence record 336848 | Addgene NGS Result
CGCTCACTGAGGCCGCCCGGGCAAAGCCCGGGCGTCGGGCGACCTTTGGTCGCCCGGCCTCAGTGAGCGA
GCGAGCGCGCAGAGAGGGAGTGGCCAACTCCATCACTAGGGGTTCCTGCGGCCGCACGCGTGGAGGAGGG
CCTATTTCCCATGATTCCTTCATATTTGCATATACGATACAAGGCTGTTAGAGAGATAATTAGAATTAAT
TTGACTGTAAACACAAAGATATTAGTACAAAATACGTGACGTAGAAAGTAATAATTTCTTGGGTAGTTTG
CAGTTTTAAAATTATGTTTTAAAATGGACTATCATATGCTTACCGTAACTTGAAAGTATTTCGATTTCTT
GGCTTTATATATCTTGTGGAAAGGACGAAACACCGGTTTTAGTCCCTGAAGGAAGGGACTAAAATAAAGA
GTTTGCGGGACTCTGCGGGGTTACAATCCCCTAAAACCGCTAAGGCTAGTCCGTTATCAACTTGAAAAAG
TGGCACCGAGTCGGTGCTTTTTTGCTAGCGTACTGAGTCGCCCAGTCTCAGATAGATCCGACGCCGCCAT
CTCTAGGCCCGCGCCGGCCCCCTCGCACAGACTTGTGGGAGAAGCTCGGCTACTCCCCTGCCCCGGTTAA
TTTGCATATAATATTTCCTAGTAACTATAGAGGCTTAATGTGCGATAAAAGACAGATAATCTGTTCTTTT
TAATACTAGCTACATTTTACATGATAGGCTTGGATTTCTATAAGAGATACAAATACTAAATTATTATTTT
AAAAAACAGCACAAAAGGAAACTCACCCTAACTGTAAAGTAATTGTGTGTTTTGAGACTATAAATATCCC
TTGGAGAAAAGCCTTGTTTGAATTCCTAGACCCAGCTTTCTTGTACAAAGTTGGCATTAATACGCGTTGA
CATTGATTATTGACTAGTTATTAATAGTAATCAATTACGGGGTCATTAGTTCATAGCCCATATATGGAGT
TCCGCGTTACATAACTTACGGTAAATGGCCCGCCTGGCTGACCGCCCAACGACCCCCGCCCATTGACGTC
AATAATGACGTATGTTCCCATAGTAACGCCAATAGGGACTTTCCATTGACGTCAATGGGTGGAGTATTTA
CGGTAAACTGCCCACTTGGCAGTACATCAAGTGTATCATATGCCAAGTACGCCCCCTATTGACGTCAATG
ACGGTAAATGGCCCGCCTGGCATTATGCCCAGTACATGACCTTATGGGACTTTCCTACTTGGCAGTACAT
CTACGTATTAGTCATCGCTATTACCATGGTGATGCGGTTTTGGCAGTACATCAATGGGCGTGGATAGCGG
TTTGACTCACGGGGATTTCCAAGTCTCCACCCCATTGACGTCAATGGGAGTTTGTTTTGGCACCAAAATC
AACGGGACTTTCCAAAATGTCGTAACAACTCCGCCCCATTGACGCAAATGGGCGGTAGGCGTGTACGGTG
GGAGGTCTATATAAGCAGAGCTCGTTTAGTGAACCGTCAGATCGCCTGGAGACGCCATCCACGCTGTTTT
GACCTCCATAGAAGACACCGGGACCGATCCAGCCTCCGGACTCTAGAGGATCGAACCCTTAAGGCCACCA
TGGACAGACATCCTAATAGGAAGGCTAGAGGCCAACTTCGGACGAAGATTGAAAGTGGCCAGGGTACTAT
CCCGGTGCGGTCCAACGCTAGTATTCAAACGTGGGACGGAGTCCTTCAAGGTGAACGGCTGTTGACAATG
AGCTGCTCAGACAAAATCGCGCGCTGGAATGTAGTGGGAATCCAAGGCAGCCTCTTGAGCATATTCGTAG
AACCCATATATTTCTCATCCATTATTTTGGGCTCTCTGTATCATGGTGACCATCTGTCAAGGGCTATGTA
CCAACGAATTTCTAATATCGAGGATCTTCCTCCACTCTATACACTCAATAAGCCTCTCTTGTCCGGGATA
TCAAACGCTGAGGCCCGCCAGCCAGGGAAAGCTCCTAACTTCAGTGTTAACTGGACCGTTGGTGATTCTG
CGATAGAGGTCATCAACGCCACGACAGGTAAGGATGAGCTCGGTAGAGCCTCACGCCTGTGTAAACACGC
GTTGTATTGTAGATGGATGAGAGTACATGGGAAGGTCCCATCTCACTTGCTCCGAAGCAAGATCACTAAG
CCTAATGTGTATCATGAGTCAAAACTCGCGGCTAAAGAATACCAGGCAGCCAAAGCTCGACTTTTTACAG
CTTTTATTAAGGCAGGGCTCGGGGCATGGGTCGAGAAGCCGACCGAGCAGGACCAATTCTCTCTGACGCC
CGGGGGCAGTGGGAGCGGTGCAGGATCTGGTAGTCCAGCTGGGGGAGGAGCACCGGGTAGCGGTGGGGGG
AGCAATGCGAGGACACGGCGACGAGAACGACGCGCTGAAAAGCAAGCGCAATGGAAAGCTGCAAACGGAG
GTGGAGGATCTGGCGGTGGAGGGTCAGGTGGCGGCGGTTCAAATGCTCGGACTCGGAGACGCGAGCGGAG
AGCGGAGAAGCAGGCACAATGGAAAGCCGCTAATGGTGGCGGCGGGAGTGGGGGAGGCGGATCTGGAGGT
GGCGGGTCCAACGCGAGAACCCGCCGACGAGAGCGCAGAGCGGAGAAACAAGCACAGTGGAAGGCGGCCA
ACGGGGGTGGGGGATCTGGCGGCGGGGGATCCGGCGGAGGAGGGTCCAATGCCCGAACCCGACGAAGGGA
AAGACGGGCTGAGAAACAGGCTCAATGGAAAGCGGCTAATGGGAGCTACCCATACGATGTTCCAGATTAC
GCTGGATCCCTGCCACCATTGGAAAGACTGACCCTCGGATCCGGCGCAACAAACTTCTCTCTGCTGAAAC
AAGCCGGAGATGTCGAAGAGAATCCTGGACCGATGCTGCCTCCCCTCGAAAGGCTTACGCTGGGGAGCGA
CTACAAAGACGATGACGACAAGGGGAGCGGATCCGGCTCTATGGCGTCCAATTTCACTCAGTTTGTGCTG
GTTGACAACGGCGGGACCGGGGACGTTACGGTAGCCCCCTCAAACTTTGCCAACGGTATAGCGGAGTGGA
TAAGCAGCAATTCTAGGAGTCAAGCATACAAAGTTACATGCAGCGTGCGCCAATCTAGCGCTCAGAATCG
CAAGTACACCATTAAAGTAGAGGTCCCCAAGGGAGCCTGGAGAAGCTATCTTAACATGGAGTTGACCATA
CCAATCTTCGCTACCAACTCTGACTGTGAACTCATTGTGAAAGCCATGCAAGGTCTGCTCAAGGATGGTA
ACCCAATTCCGTCCGCTATCGCTGCCAACTCTGGGATTTACGGGGGCAGTGGGAGCGGTGCAGGATCTGG
TAGTCCAGCTGGGGGAGGAGCACCGGGTAGCGGTGGGGGGAGCCAGCTGCACCTGCCCCAGGTTCTCGCA
GACGCCGTATCCCGCCTTGTACTGGGCAAGTTTGGTGATCTTACTGACAATTTTTCATCTCCTCATGCGA
GGCGGAAAGTACTCGCAGGCGTCGTCATGACGACCGGAACTGACGTGAAAGACGCCAAAGTCATCTCTGT
CTCCACGGGCACAAAGTGCATAAACGGGGAGTACATGAGCGACCGGGGGCTGGCACTGAATGATTGTCAC
GCTGAAATAATATCTAGGCGATCTCTGCTTAGATTTCTCTACACTCAACTCGAATTGTACCTTAACAACA
AAGATGACCAGAAACGCAGTATATTTCAGAAATCAGAACGCGGCGGATTTCGACTTAAGGAAAACGTTCA
GTTCCACTTGTATATCAGCACATCCCCTTGCGGTGACGCCCGAATCTTTTCCCCGCACGAGCCGATATTG
GAGGAGCCCGCGTGAGCTTAAGGGTTCGATCCCTACTGGTTAGTAATGAGTTTAAACGGGGGAGGCTAAC
TGAAACACGGAAGGAGACAATACCGGAAGGAACCCGCGCTATGACGGCAATAAAAAGACAGAATAAAACG
CACGGGTGTTGGGTCGTTTGTTCATAAACGCGGGGTTCGGTCCCAGGGCTGGCACTCTGTCGATACCCCA
CCGAGACCCCATTGGGGCCAATACGCCCGCGTTTCTTCCTTTTCCCCACCCCACCCCCCAAGTTCGGGTG
AAGGCCCAGGGCTCGCAGCCAACGTCGGGGCGGCAGGCCCTGCCATAGCAGATCTGCGCTGATTTTGTAG
GTAACCACGTGCGGACCGAGCGGCCGCAGGAACCCCTAGTGATGGAGTTGGCCACTCCCTCTCTGCGCGC
TCGCTCGCTCACTGAGGCCGGGCGACCAAAGGTCGCCCGACGCCCGGGCTTTGCCCGGGCGGCCTCAGTG
AGCGAGCGAGCGCGCAGCTGCCTGCAGGCTTGGATCCCAATGGCGCGCCGAGCTTGGCTCGAGCATGGTC
ATAGCTGTTTCCTGTGTGAAATTGTTATCCGCTCACAATTCCACACAACATACGAGCCGGAAGCATAAAG
TGTAAAGCCTGGGGTGCCTAATGAGTGAGCTAACTCACATTAATTGCGTTGCGCTCACTGCCCGCTTTCC
AGTCGGGAAACCTGTCGTGCCAGCTGCATTAATGAATCGGCCAACGCGCGGGGAGAGGCGGTTTGCGTAT
TGGGCGCTCTTCCGCTTCCTCGCTCACTGACTCGCTGCGCTCGGTCGTTCGGCTGCGGCGAGCGGTATCA
GCTCACTCAAAGGCGGTAATACGGTTATCCACAGAATCAGGGGATAACGCAGGAAAGAACATGTGAGCAA
AAGGCCAGCAAAAGGCCAGGAACCGTAAAAAGGCCGCGTTGCTGGCGTTTTTCCATAGGCTCCGCCCCCC
TGACGAGCATCACAAAAATCGACGCTCAAGTCAGAGGTGGCGAAACCCGACAGGACTATAAAGATACCAG
GCGTTTCCCCCTGGAAGCTCCCTCGTGCGCTCTCCTGTTCCGACCCTGCCGCTTACCGGATACCTGTCCG
CCTTTCTCCCTTCGGGAAGCGTGGCGCTTTCTCATAGCTCACGCTGTAGGTATCTCAGTTCGGTGTAGGT
CGTTCGCTCCAAGCTGGGCTGTGTGCACGAACCCCCCGTTCAGCCCGACCGCTGCGCCTTATCCGGTAAC
TATCGTCTTGAGTCCAACCCGGTAAGACACGACTTATCGCCACTGGCAGCAGCCACTGGTAACAGGATTA
GCAGAGCGAGGTATGTAGGCGGTGCTACAGAGTTCTTGAAGTGGTGGCCTAACTACGGCTACACTAGAAG
AACAGTATTTGGTATCTGCGCTCTGCTGAAGCCAGTTACCTTCGGAAAAAGAGTTGGTAGCTCTTGATCC
GGCAAACAAACCACCGCTGGTAGCGGTGGTTTTTTTGTTTGCAAGCAGCAGATTACGCGCAGAAAAAAAG
GATCTCAAGAAGATCCTTTGATCTTTTCTACGGGGTCTGACGCTCAGTGGAACGAAAACTCACGTTAAGG
GATTTTGGTCATGAGATTATCAAAAAGGATCTTCACCTAGATCCTTTTAAATTAAAAATGAAGTTTTAAA
TCAATCTAAAGTATATATGAGTAAACTTGGTCTGACAGTTAGAAAAACTCATCGAGCATCAAATGAAACT
GCAATTTATTCATATCAGGATTATCAATACCATATTTTTGAAAAAGCCGTTTCTGTAATGAAGGAGAAAA
CTCACCGAGGCAGTTCCATAGGATGGCAAGATCCTGGTATCGGTCTGCGATTCCGACTCGTCCAACATCA
ATACAACCTATTAATTTCCCCTCGTCAAAAATAAGGTTATCAAGTGAGAAATCACCATGAGTGACGACTG
AATCCGGTGAGAATGGCAAAAGTTTATGCATTTCTTTCCAGACTTGTTCAACAGGCCAGCCATTACGCTC
GTCATCAAAATCACTCGCATCAACCAAACCGTTATTCATTCGTGATTGCGCCTGAGCGAGACGAAATACG
CGATCGCTGTTAAAAGGACAATTACAAACAGGAATCGAATGCAACCGGCGCAGGAACACTGCCAGCGCAT
CAACAATATTTTCACCTGAATCAGGATATTCTTCTAATACCTGGAATGCTGTTTTCCCAGGGATCGCAGT
GGTGAGTAACCATGCATCATCAGGAGTACGGATAAAATGCTTGATGGTCGGAAGAGGCATAAATTCCGTC
AGCCAGTTTAGTCTGACCATCTCATCTGTAACATCATTGGCAACGCTACCTTTGCCATGTTTCAGAAACA
ACTCTGGCGCATCGGGCTTCCCATACAATCGATAGATTGTCGCACCTGATTGCCCGACATTATCGCGAGC
CCATTTATACCCATATAAATCAGCATCCATGTTGGAATTTAATCGCGGCCTAGAGCAAGACGTTTCCCGT
TGAATATGGCTCATACTCTTCCTTTTTCAATATTATTGAAGCATTTATCAGGGTTATTGTCTCATGAGCG
GATACATATTTGAATGTATTTAGAAAAATAAACAAATAGGGGTTCCGCGCACATTTCCCCGAAAAGTGCC
ACCTGACGTCTAAGAAACCATTATTATCATGACATTAACCTATAAAAATAGGCGTATCACGAGGCCCTTT
CGTCTCGCGCGTTTCGGTGATGACGGTGAAAACCTCTGACACATGCAGCTCCCGGAGACGGTCACAGCTT
GTCTGTAAGCGGATGCCGGGAGCAGACAAGCCCGTCAGGGCGCGTCAGCGGGTGTTGGCGGGTGTCGGGG
CTGGCTTAACTATGCGGCATCAGAGCAGATTGTACTGAGAGTGCACCATATGCGGTGTGAAATACCGCAC
AGATGCGTAAGGAGAAAATACCGCATCAGGCGCCATTCGCCATTCAGGCTGCGCAACTGTTGGGAAGGGC
GATCGGTGCGGGCCTCTTCGCTATTACGCCAGCTGGCGAAAGGGGGATGTGCTGCAAGGCGATTAAGTTG
GGTAACGCCAGGGTTTTCCCAGTCACGACGTTGTAAAACGACGGCCAGTGAATTGACGCGCCATTGGGAT
GTTGTAAAACGACGGCCAGTGAACCTGCAGGCAGCTGCGCGCTCGCT
Features (pLannotate 1.2.2; 28 found; start..end, strand, type, name):
    136..376     +  promoter       U6 promoter: RNA polymerase III promoter for human U6 snRNA
    386..460     +  misc_RNA       Cj gRNA scaffold: guide RNA scaffold for the Campylobacter jejuni CRISPR/Cas9 system (Kim et al., 2016)
    461..507     +  misc_RNA       gRNA scaffold (fragment): guide RNA scaffold for the Streptococcus pyogenes CRISPR/Cas9 system
    545..858     +  promoter       U6 promoter: RNA polymerase III promoter for mouse U6 snRNA (Das et al., 1988)
    870..891     -  protein_bind   attB2 (fragment): mutant version of attB; recombination site for the Gateway® BP reaction BP Clonase™
    909..1288    +  enhancer       CMV enhancer: human cytomegalovirus immediate early enhancer
   1289..1492    +  promoter       CMV promoter: human cytomegalovirus (CMV) immediate early promoter
   1613..2311    +  CDS            Adarb1 (fragment): RED1_RAT - Also known as Red1. Experimental evidence at protein level: Swiss-Prot protein existence level 1. Catalyzes the hydrolytic deamination of adenosine to inosine in double-stranded RNA (dsRNA) referred to as A-to-I RNA editing. This may affect gene expression and function in a number of ways that include mRNA translation by changing codons and hence the amino acid sequence of proteins; pre-mRNA splicing by altering splice site recognition sequences; RNA stability by changing sequences involved in nuclease recognition; genetic stability in the case of RNA virus genomes by changing seque
   2449..2470    +  CDS            Twin-Strep-tag (fragment): two Strep-Tag®II moieties connected by a linker for enhanced binding to Strep-Tactin®, an engineered form of streptavidin (Schmidt et al., 2013)
   2741..2763    +  CDS            λ N peptide (fragment): N-terminal RNA-binding domain from the λ bacteriophage antiterminator protein N (Baron-Benhamou et al., 2004)
   2777..2803    +  CDS            3xHA (fragment): three tandem HA epitope tags
   2981..3331    +  CDS            CAPSD_BPMS2 (fragment): Experimental evidence at protein level: Swiss-Prot protein existence level 1. Acts as a translational repressor of viral replicase synthesis late in infection. This latter function is the result of capsid protein interaction with an RNA hairpin which contains the replicase ribosome-binding site. From Escherichia phage MS2 (Bacteriophage MS2).
   3398..3853    +  CDS            ADARB1 (fragment): RED1_HUMAN - Also known as ADAR2 From Homo sapiens (Human).
   3965..4013    +  polyA_signal   HSV TK poly(A) signal: herpes simplex virus thymidine kinase polyadenylation signal (Cole and Stacy, 1985)
   4104..4120    -  polyA_signal   bGH poly(A) signal (fragment): bovine growth hormone polyadenylation signal
   4228..4368    +  repeat_region  AAV2 ITR: inverted terminal repeat of adeno-associated virus serotype 2 inverted
   4432..4448    -  protein_bind   lac operator: The lac repressor binds to the lac operator to inhibit transcription in E. coli. This inhibition can be relieved by adding lactose or isopropyl-β-D-thiogalactopyranoside (IPTG). lac repressor encoded by lacI
   4456..4486    -  promoter       lac promoter: promoter for the E. coli lac operon
   4501..4522    -  protein_bind   CAP binding site: CAP binding activates transcription in the presence of cAMP. E. coli catabolite activator protein
   4535..4627    -  CDS            lacI (fragment): lac repressor; lacI; The lac repressor binds to the lac operator to inhibit transcription in E. coli. This inhibition can be relieved by adding lactose or isopropyl-β-D-thiogalactopyranoside (IPTG).
   4810..5398    -  rep_origin     ori: high-copy-number ColE1/pMB1/pBR322/pUC origin of replication
   5569..6384    -  CDS            KanR: aminoglycoside phosphotransferase; aph(3')-Ia; confers resistance to kanamycin in bacteria or G418 (Geneticin®) in eukaryotes
   6385..6489    -  promoter       AmpR promoter: bla
   6584..6619    +  CDS            rop (fragment): Rop protein, which maintains plasmids at low copy number; rop
   6721..6820    +  misc_feature   bom (fragment): basis of mobility region from pBR322
   6826..6983    -  CDS            lacZα (fragment): LacZα fragment of β-galactosidase; lacZ fragment
   7001..7023    -  CDS            lacZα (fragment): LacZα fragment of β-galactosidase; lacZ fragment
   7024..117     -  repeat_region  AAV2 ITR (across the origin): inverted terminal repeat of adeno-associated virus serotype 2 inverted
