[The description below was written by a language model from this plasmid's Addgene catalogue record and pLannotate feature annotations shown in this document.]
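Description:
All-in-one split ADAR2(E488Q) is an AAV transfer plasmid for mammalian expression of a two-piece, RNA-guided adenosine deaminase. The bacterial portion carries a high-copy ColE1/pUC-type origin and a kanamycin resistance gene (aph(3')-Ia) driven by the bla promoter, along with remnants of lac and pBR322 sequences. Two AAV2 inverted terminal repeats flank the payload, so the region between them can be packaged into recombinant AAV particles or the plasmid can be transfected directly. The catalogue lists a total size of about 7.5 kb, whereas the sequenced record is 7,047 nt.

Between the ITRs, a CMV enhancer/promoter drives a single open reading frame described as ADAR2-DDC(E488Q)-λN-P2A-MCP-ADAR2-DDN, with a nuclear export signal. The human ADAR2 deaminase domain is divided into two fragments. The C-terminal fragment, which carries the E488Q substitution, is fused to the λN RNA-binding peptide. The N-terminal fragment is fused to the MS2 coat protein. The P2A sequence causes the two fusions to be released as separate polypeptides. The feature table is consistent with this order, showing an ADAR2 fragment, λN peptide, an HA epitope match, MS2 coat protein and a second ADAR2 fragment, followed by an HSV TK polyadenylation signal. The design implies that each half is recruited through its own RNA-binding module, presumably reconstituting A-to-I editing activity only when both are brought together on a guide RNA bearing the cognate hairpins.

Upstream of CMV lie human and mouse U6 Pol III promoters, the first followed by short RNA scaffold-like matches. These presumably express the recruiting guide RNAs that make the vector "all-in-one", though the record does not state the guide or its target. The construct comes from work engineering the ADAR2 deaminase domain for improved RNA editing activity and specificity.
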