Addgene plasmid #170137: All-in-one split ADAR2(E488Q)
Purpose: AAV vector carrying ADAR2-DDC(E488Q)-λN-P2A-MCP-ADAR2-DDN with a nuclear export signal
Depositing lab: Prashant Mali. Depositing organization: University of California, San Diego (UCSD). Publication: Comprehensive interrogation of the ADAR2 deaminase domain for engineering enhanced RNA editing activity and specificity. Katrekar D, Xiang Y, Palmer N, Saha A, Meluzzi D, Mali P. Elife. 2022 Jan 19;11. pii: 75555. doi: 10.7554/eLife.75555. PubMed 35044296.
Backbone
  Vector backbone: AAV
  Backbone manufacturer: Custom
  Backbone size w/o insert (bp): 6000
  Total vector size (bp): 7500
  Vector type: Mammalian Expression, AAV
Growth in bacteria
  Bacterial resistance: Kanamycin, 50 μg/mL
  Growth temperature: 37°C
  Growth strain: NEB Stable
  Copy number: Unknown
Gene/Insert
  Gene/Insert name: ADAR2-DDC(E488Q)-λN-P2A-MCP-ADAR2-DDN
  Species: H. sapiens (human)
  Insert size (bp): 1626
  Promoter: CMV
  Cloning method: Gibson Cloning
  Sequencing primers: 5′ CMV_F
Terms and licenses: Academic/Nonprofit Terms; Industry Terms: Not Available to Industry
How to cite: All-in-one split ADAR2(E488Q) was a gift from Prashant Mali (Addgene plasmid # 170137 ; http://n2t.net/addgene:170137 ; RRID:Addgene_170137)
